Addgene plasmid #207201: pFUW-TetO-TGIF1
Purpose: doxycycline-inducible expression of Human TGIF1 in mammalian cells
Depositing lab: Filipe Pereira. Depositing organization: Center for Neuroscience and Cell Biology, University of Coimbra. Publication: Anchored screening identifies transcription factor blueprints underlying dendritic cell diversity and subset-specific anti-tumor immunity. Henriques-Oliveira L, Altman AR, Kurochkin I, Ascic E, Halitzki E, Matei A, Pértiga-Cabral D, Ulmert I, Holst S, Nair MS, Cunha PP, Park S, Vergani S, Kharas MG, Yuan J, Lahl K, Rosa FF, Pires CF, Pereira C-F. Immunity. 58, 1-20. October 2025. 10.1016/j.immuni.2025.08.001.
Backbone
  Vector backbone: pFUW-TetO
  Vector type: Mammalian Expression, Lentiviral
Growth in bacteria
  Bacterial resistance: Ampicillin, 100 μg/mL
  Growth temperature: 37°C
  Growth strain: NEB Stable
  Copy number: High Copy
Gene/Insert
  Gene/Insert name: pFUW-TetO-TGIF1
  Species: H. sapiens (human)
  Promoter: CMV
  Cloning method: Restriction Enzyme; 5′ cloning site XbaI (unknown if destroyed); 3′ cloning site BstBI (unknown if destroyed)
  Sequencing primers: 5′ TCCACGCTGTTTTGACCTCC
Terms and licenses: Academic/Nonprofit Terms; Industry Terms: Not Available to Industry
How to cite: pFUW-TetO-TGIF1 was a gift from Filipe Pereira (Addgene plasmid # 207201 ; http://n2t.net/addgene:207201 ; RRID:Addgene_207201)
