[The description below was written by a language model from this plasmid's Addgene catalogue record and pLannotate feature annotations shown in this document.]
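Description:
pFUW-TetO-TGIF1 is a lentiviral transfer plasmid built on the pFUW-TetO backbone for doxycycline-inducible expression of human TGIF1 in mammalian cells. In bacteria it is maintained as a high-copy plasmid through a ColE1/pUC-type origin and selected with ampicillin via the β-lactamase gene. An f1 origin is also present. The backbone additionally carries an SV40/EM7-driven bleomycin/Zeocin resistance cassette with an SV40 poly(A) signal. This cassette lies outside the LTR-flanked region, so it would not be carried into the packaged viral genome.

Viral genomic RNA is transcribed in packaging cells from a CMV enhancer/promoter fused to a truncated HIV-1 5' LTR. Downstream come the Ψ packaging signal with a gag fragment, the Rev response element for Rev-dependent nuclear export, and the cPPT/CTS. The expression cassette consists of a tetracycline response element (tetO repeats) joined to a minimal CMV promoter, which is presumably what the catalogue's "CMV" promoter entry refers to. This promoter drives an 816 bp TGIF1 coding sequence, followed by WPRE to enhance transcript expression and then the 3' LTR region. Induction requires a tetracycline-controlled transactivator such as rtTA, which this plasmid does not encode and which must be supplied separately. No epitope tag or fluorescent reporter is annotated.

The automated annotation matched the insert to mouse Tgif1, whereas the catalogue lists the species as human. This probably reflects homology-based database matching. The associated publication concerns screening of transcription factors underlying dendritic cell diversity, consistent with use for transduction and enforced TGIF1 expression.
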