Features (pLannotate 1.2.2; 33 found; start..end, strand, type, name):
      1..126     +  LTR            5' LTR (truncated) (fragment): truncated 5' long terminal repeat (LTR) from HIV-1
    158..382     +  polyA_signal   bGH poly(A) signal: bovine growth hormone polyadenylation signal
    386..407     +  promoter       SV40 promoter (fragment): SV40 enhancer and early promoter
    428..856     +  rep_origin     f1 ori (sequence partly withheld): f1 bacteriophage origin of replication; arrow indicates direction of (+) strand synthesis
    870..1199    +  promoter       SV40 promoter: SV40 enhancer and early promoter
   1247..1294    +  promoter       EM7 promoter: synthetic bacterial promoter&nbsp
   1313..1687    +  CDS            BleoR: antibiotic-binding protein; Sh ble from Streptoalloteichus hindustanus; confers resistance to bleomycin, phleomycin, and Zeocin™
   1697..1822    +  CDS            ble (fragment): BLE_KLEPN - Experimental evidence at protein level: Swiss-Prot protein existence level 1. Binding protein with a strong affinity to the bleomycin family of antibiotics. Binds to CL990; an antimitotic-antibiotic compound. From Klebsiella pneumoniae.
   1817..1938    +  polyA_signal   SV40 poly(A) signal: SV40 polyadenylation signal
   2011..2027    -  protein_bind   lac operator: The lac repressor binds to the lac operator to inhibit transcription in E. coli. This inhibition can be relieved by adding lactose or isopropyl-β-D-thiogalactopyranoside (IPTG). lac repressor encoded by lacI
   2035..2065    -  promoter       lac promoter: promoter for the E. coli lac operon
   2080..2101    -  protein_bind   CAP binding site: CAP binding activates transcription in the presence of cAMP. E. coli catabolite activator protein
   2114..2206    -  CDS            lacI (fragment): lac repressor; lacI; The lac repressor binds to the lac operator to inhibit transcription in E. coli. This inhibition can be relieved by adding lactose or isopropyl-β-D-thiogalactopyranoside (IPTG).
   2389..2977    -  rep_origin     ori: high-copy-number ColE1/pMB1/pBR322/pUC origin of replication
   3148..4008    -  CDS            AmpR: β-lactamase; bla; confers resistance to ampicillin, carbenicillin, and related antibiotics
   4009..4113    -  promoter       AmpR promoter: bla
   4172..4224    -  misc_feature   bom (fragment): basis of mobility region from pBR322
   4379..4758    +  enhancer       CMV enhancer: human cytomegalovirus immediate early enhancer
   4759..4958    +  promoter       CMV promoter: human cytomegalovirus (CMV) immediate early promoter
   4976..5156    +  LTR            5' LTR (truncated): truncated 5' long terminal repeat (LTR) from HIV-1
   5203..5328    +  misc_feature   HIV-1 Ψ: packaging signal of human immunodeficiency virus type 1
   5312..5675    +  CDS            HIV-1 gag (fragment): gag protein from human immunodeficiency virus 1; gag
   5821..6054    +  misc_feature   RRE: The Rev response element (RRE) of HIV-1 allows for Rev-dependent mRNA export from the nucleus to the cytoplasm.
   6431..6531    +  CDS            Rev (fragment): human immunodeficiency virus 1 (HIV-1) Rev protein; rev; enhances nuclear export of unspliced and incompletely spliced viral mRNAs
   6581..6698    +  misc_feature   cPPT/CTS: central polypurine tract and central termination sequence of HIV-1
   6742..6910    +  protein_bind   tetracycline response element (fragment): contains seven copies of the tetracycline operator tetO tetracycline repressor TetR
   7011..7027    +  misc_feature   MCS (fragment): pUC18/19 multiple cloning site
   7032..7070    +  promoter       minimal CMV promoter: human cytomegalovirus (CMV) immediate early promoter
   7176..7991    +  CDS            Tgif1: TGIF1_MOUSE - Also known as Tgif. Experimental evidence at protein level: Swiss-Prot protein existence level 1. Binds to a retinoid X receptor (RXR) responsive element from the cellular retinol-binding protein II promoter (CRBPII-RXRE). Inhibits the 9-cis-retinoic acid-dependent RXR alpha transcription activation of the retinoic acid responsive element. May participate in the transmission of nuclear signals during development and in the adult, as illustrated by the down-modulation of the RXR alpha activities (By similarity). From Mus musculus (Mouse).
   8001..8019    +  misc_feature   MCS (fragment): pBluescript multiple cloning site
   8019..8607    +  misc_feature   WPRE: woodchuck hepatitis virus posttranscriptional regulatory element
   8544..9125    +  CDS            nef (fragment): NEF_HV1H2 - Experimental evidence at protein level: Swiss-Prot protein existence level 1. Extracellular Nef protein targets CD4(+) T-lymphocytes for apoptosis by interacting with CXCR4 surface receptors. From Human immunodeficiency virus type 1 group M subtype B (isolate HXB2) (HIV-1).
   9132..9312    +  LTR            5' LTR (truncated): truncated 5' long terminal repeat (LTR) from HIV-1
>Addgene plasmid #207201 | pFUW-TetO-TGIF1 | addgene full sequence | sequence record 455545 | Addgene NGS Result
ACCCACTGCTTAAGCCTCAATAAAGCTTGCCTTGAGTGCTTCAAGTAGTGTGTGCCCGTCTGTTGTGTGA
CTCTGGTAACTAGAGATCCCTCAGACCCTTTTAGTCAGTGTGGAAAATCTCTAGCAGGGCCCGTTTAAAC
CCGCTGATCAGCCTCGACTGTGCCTTCTAGTTGCCAGCCATCTGTTGTTTGCCCCTCCCCCGTGCCTTCC
TTGACCCTGGAAGGTGCCACTCCCACTGTCCTTTCCTAATAAAATGAGGAAATTGCATCGCATTGTCTGA
GTAGGTGTCATTCTATTCTGGGGGGTGGGGTGGGGCAGGACAGCAAGGGGGAGGATTGGGAAGACAATAG
CAGGCATGCTGGGGATGCGGTGGGCTCTATGGCTTCTGAGGCGGAAAGAACCAGCTGGGGCTCTAGGGGG
TATCCCC
[124 nt withheld, positions 428-551]
C
[91 nt withheld, positions 553-643]
A
[49 nt withheld, positions 645-693]
CCTTTGACGTTGGAGTCCACGTTCTTT
[37 nt withheld, positions 721-757]
ACCCTATCTCGGTCTATTCTTTTGATTTATAAGGGATTTTGCCGATTTCGGCCTATTGGTTAAAAAATGA
GCTGATTTAACAAAAATTTAACGCGAATTAATTCTGTGGAATGTGTGTCAGTTAGGGTGTGGAAAGTCCC
CAGGCTCCCCAGCAGGCAGAAGTATGCAAAGCATGCATCTCAATTAGTCAGCAACCAGGTGTGGAAAGTC
CCCAGGCTCCCCAGCAGGCAGAAGTATGCAAAGCATGCATCTCAATTAGTCAGCAACCATAGTCCCGCCC
CTAACTCCGCCCATCCCGCCCCTAACTCCGCCCAGTTCCGCCCATTCTCCGCCCCATGGCTGACTAATTT
TTTTTATTTATGCAGAGGCCGAGGCCGCCTCTGCCTCTGAGCTATTCCAGAAGTAGTGAGGAGGCTTTTT
TGGAGGCCTAGGCTTTTGCAAAAAGCTCCCGGGAGCTTGTATATCCATTTTCGGATCTGATCAGCACGTG
TTGACAATTAATCATCGGCATAGTATATCGGCATAGTATAATACGACAAGGTGAGGAACTAAACCATGGC
CAAGTTGACCAGTGCCGTTCCGGTGCTCACCGCGCGCGACGTCGCCGGAGCGGTCGAGTTCTGGACCGAC
CGGCTCGGGTTCTCCCGGGACTTCGTGGAGGACGACTTCGCCGGTGTGGTCCGGGACGACGTGACCCTGT
TCATCAGCGCGGTCCAGGACCAGGTGGTGCCGGACAACACCCTGGCCTGGGTGTGGGTGCGCGGCCTGGA
CGAGCTGTACGCCGAGTGGTCGGAGGTCGTGTCCACGAACTTCCGGGACGCCTCCGGGCCGGCCATGACC
GAGATCGGCGAGCAGCCGTGGGGGCGGGAGTTCGCCCTGCGCGACCCGGCCGGCAACTGCGTGCACTTCG
TGGCCGAGGAGCAGGACTGACACGTGCTACGAGATTTCGATTCCACCGCCGCCTTCTATGAAAGGTTGGG
CTTCGGAATCGTTTTCCGGGACGCCGGCTGGATGATCCTCCAGCGCGGGGATCTCATGCTGGAGTTCTTC
GCCCACCCCAACTTGTTTATTGCAGCTTATAATGGTTACAAATAAAGCAATAGCATCACAAATTTCACAA
ATAAAGCATTTTTTTCACTGCATTCTAGTTGTGGTTTGTCCAAACTCATCAATGTATCTTATCATGTCTG
TATACCGTCGACCTCTAGCTAGAGCTTGGCGTAATCATGGTCATAGCTGTTTCCTGTGTGAAATTGTTAT
CCGCTCACAATTCCACACAACATACGAGCCGGAAGCATAAAGTGTAAAGCCTGGGGTGCCTAATGAGTGA
GCTAACTCACATTAATTGCGTTGCGCTCACTGCCCGCTTTCCAGTCGGGAAACCTGTCGTGCCAGCTGCA
TTAATGAATCGGCCAACGCGCGGGGAGAGGCGGTTTGCGTATTGGGCGCTCTTCCGCTTCCTCGCTCACT
GACTCGCTGCGCTCGGTCGTTCGGCTGCGGCGAGCGGTATCAGCTCACTCAAAGGCGGTAATACGGTTAT
CCACAGAATCAGGGGATAACGCAGGAAAGAACATGTGAGCAAAAGGCCAGCAAAAGGCCAGGAACCGTAA
AAAGGCCGCGTTGCTGGCGTTTTTCCATAGGCTCCGCCCCCCTGACGAGCATCACAAAAATCGACGCTCA
AGTCAGAGGTGGCGAAACCCGACAGGACTATAAAGATACCAGGCGTTTCCCCCTGGAAGCTCCCTCGTGC
GCTCTCCTGTTCCGACCCTGCCGCTTACCGGATACCTGTCCGCCTTTCTCCCTTCGGGAAGCGTGGCGCT
TTCTCATAGCTCACGCTGTAGGTATCTCAGTTCGGTGTAGGTCGTTCGCTCCAAGCTGGGCTGTGTGCAC
GAACCCCCCGTTCAGCCCGACCGCTGCGCCTTATCCGGTAACTATCGTCTTGAGTCCAACCCGGTAAGAC
ACGACTTATCGCCACTGGCAGCAGCCACTGGTAACAGGATTAGCAGAGCGAGGTATGTAGGCGGTGCTAC
AGAGTTCTTGAAGTGGTGGCCTAACTACGGCTACACTAGAAGAACAGTATTTGGTATCTGCGCTCTGCTG
AAGCCAGTTACCTTCGGAAAAAGAGTTGGTAGCTCTTGATCCGGCAAACAAACCACCGCTGGTAGCGGTG
GTTTTTTTGTTTGCAAGCAGCAGATTACGCGCAGAAAAAAAGGATCTCAAGAAGATCCTTTGATCTTTTC
TACGGGGTCTGACGCTCAGTGGAACGAAAACTCACGTTAAGGGATTTTGGTCATGAGATTATCAAAAAGG
ATCTTCACCTAGATCCTTTTAAATTAAAAATGAAGTTTTAAATCAATCTAAAGTATATATGAGTAAACTT
GGTCTGACAGTTACCAATGCTTAATCAGTGAGGCACCTATCTCAGCGATCTGTCTATTTCGTTCATCCAT
AGTTGCCTGACTCCCCGTCGTGTAGATAACTACGATACGGGAGGGCTTACCATCTGGCCCCAGTGCTGCA
ATGATACCGCGAGACCCACGCTCACCGGCTCCAGATTTATCAGCAATAAACCAGCCAGCCGGAAGGGCCG
AGCGCAGAAGTGGTCCTGCAACTTTATCCGCCTCCATCCAGTCTATTAATTGTTGCCGGGAAGCTAGAGT
AAGTAGTTCGCCAGTTAATAGTTTGCGCAACGTTGTTGCCATTGCTACAGGCATCGTGGTGTCACGCTCG
TCGTTTGGTATGGCTTCATTCAGCTCCGGTTCCCAACGATCAAGGCGAGTTACATGATCCCCCATGTTGT
GCAAAAAAGCGGTTAGCTCCTTCGGTCCTCCGATCGTTGTCAGAAGTAAGTTGGCCGCAGTGTTATCACT
CATGGTTATGGCAGCACTGCATAATTCTCTTACTGTCATGCCATCCGTAAGATGCTTTTCTGTGACTGGT
GAGTACTCAACCAAGTCATTCTGAGAATAGTGTATGCGGCGACCGAGTTGCTCTTGCCCGGCGTCAATAC
GGGATAATACCGCGCCACATAGCAGAACTTTAAAAGTGCTCATCATTGGAAAACGTTCTTCGGGGCGAAA
ACTCTCAAGGATCTTACCGCTGTTGAGATCCAGTTCGATGTAACCCACTCGTGCACCCAACTGATCTTCA
GCATCTTTTACTTTCACCAGCGTTTCTGGGTGAGCAAAAACAGGAAGGCAAAATGCCGCAAAAAAGGGAA
TAAGGGCGACACGGAAATGTTGAATACTCATACTCTTCCTTTTTCAATATTATTGAAGCATTTATCAGGG
TTATTGTCTCATGAGCGGATACATATTTGAATGTATTTAGAAAAATAAACAAATAGGGGTTCCGCGCACA
TTTCCCCGAAAAGTGCCACCTGACGTCGACGGATCGGGAGATCTCCCGATCCCCTATGGTGCACTCTCAG
TACAATCTGCTCTGATGCCGCATAGTTAAGCCAGTATCTGCTCCCTGCTTGTGTGTTGGAGGTCGCTGAG
TAGTGCGCGAGCAAAATTTAAGCTACAACAAGGCAAGGCTTGACCGACAATTGCATGAAGAATCTGCTTA
GGGTTAGGCGTTTTGCGCTGCTTCGCGATGTACGGGCCAGATATACGCGTTGACATTGATTATTGACTAG
TTATTAATAGTAATCAATTACGGGGTCATTAGTTCATAGCCCATATATGGAGTTCCGCGTTACATAACTT
ACGGTAAATGGCCCGCCTGGCTGACCGCCCAACGACCCCCGCCCATTGACGTCAATAATGACGTATGTTC
CCATAGTAACGCCAATAGGGACTTTCCATTGACGTCAATGGGTGGAGTATTTACGGTAAACTGCCCACTT
GGCAGTACATCAAGTGTATCATATGCCAAGTACGCCCCCTATTGACGTCAATGACGGTAAATGGCCCGCC
TGGCATTATGCCCAGTACATGACCTTATGGGACTTTCCTACTTGGCAGTACATCTACGTATTAGTCATCG
CTATTACCATGGTGATGCGGTTTTGGCAGTACATCAATGGGCGTGGATAGCGGTTTGACTCACGGGGATT
TCCAAGTCTCCACCCCATTGACGTCAATGGGAGTTTGTTTTGGCACCAAAATCAACGGGACTTTCCAAAA
TGTCGTAACAACTCCGCCCCATTGACGCAAATGGGCGGTAGGCGTGTACGGTGGGAGGTCTATATAAGCA
GCGCGTTTTGCCTGTACTGGGTCTCTCTGGTTAGACCAGATCTGAGCCTGGGAGCTCTCTGGCTAACTAG
GGAACCCACTGCTTAAGCCTCAATAAAGCTTGCCTTGAGTGCTTCAAGTAGTGTGTGCCCGTCTGTTGTG
TGACTCTGGTAACTAGAGATCCCTCAGACCCTTTTAGTCAGTGTGGAAAATCTCTAGCAGTGGCGCCCGA
ACAGGGACTTGAAAGCGAAAGGGAAACCAGAGGAGCTCTCTCGACGCAGGACTCGGCTTGCTGAAGCGCG
CACGGCAAGAGGCGAGGGGCGGCGACTGGTGAGTACGCCAAAAATTTTGACTAGCGGAGGCTAGAAGGAG
AGAGATGGGTGCGAGAGCGTCAGTATTAAGCGGGGGAGAATTAGATCGCGATGGGAAAAAATTCGGTTAA
GGCCAGGGGGAAAGAAAAAATATAAATTAAAACATATAGTATGGGCAAGCAGGGAGCTAGAACGATTCGC
AGTTAATCCTGGCCTGTTAGAAACATCAGAAGGCTGTAGACAAATACTGGGACAGCTACAACCATCCCTT
CAGACAGGATCAGAAGAACTTAGATCATTATATAATACAGTAGCAACCCTCTATTGTGTGCATCAAAGGA
TAGAGATAAAAGACACCAAGGAAGCTTTAGACAAGATAGAGGAAGAGCAAAACAAAAGTAAGACCACCGC
ACAGCAAGCGGCCGCTGATCTTCAGACCTGGAGGAGGAGATATGAGGGACAATTGGAGAAGTGAATTATA
TAAATATAAAGTAGTAAAAATTGAACCATTAGGAGTAGCACCCACCAAGGCAAAGAGAAGAGTGGTGCAG
AGAGAAAAAAGAGCAGTGGGAATAGGAGCTTTGTTCCTTGGGTTCTTGGGAGCAGCAGGAAGCACTATGG
GCGCAGCGTCAATGACGCTGACGGTACAGGCCAGACAATTATTGTCTGGTATAGTGCAGCAGCAGAACAA
TTTGCTGAGGGCTATTGAGGCGCAACAGCATCTGTTGCAACTCACAGTCTGGGGCATCAAGCAGCTCCAG
GCAAGAATCCTGGCTGTGGAAAGATACCTAAAGGATCAACAGCTCCTGGGGATTTGGGGTTGCTCTGGAA
AACTCATTTGCACCACTGCTGTGCCTTGGAATGCTAGTTGGAGTAATAAATCTCTGGAACAGATTTGGAA
TCACACGACCTGGATGGAGTGGGACAGAGAAATTAACAATTACACAAGCTTAATACACTCCTTAATTGAA
GAATCGCAAAACCAGCAAGAAAAGAATGAACAAGAATTATTGGAATTAGATAAATGGGCAAGTTTGTGGA
ATTGGTTTAACATAACAAATTGGCTGTGGTATATAAAATTATTCATAATGATAGTAGGAGGCTTGGTAGG
TTTAAGAATAGTTTTTGCTGTACTTTCTATAGTGAATAGAGTTAGGCAGGGATATTCACCATTATCGTTT
CAGACCCACCTCCCAACCCCGAGGGGACCCGACAGGCCCGAAGGAATAGAAGAAGAAGGTGGAGAGAGAG
ACAGAGACAGATCCATTCGATTAGTGAACGGATCGGCACTGCGTGCGCCAATTCTGCAGACAAATGGCAG
TATTCATCCACAATTTTAAAAGAAAAGGGGGGATTGGGGGGTACAGTGCAGGGGAAAGAATAGTAGACAT
AATAGCAACAGACATACAAACTAAAGAATTACAAAAACAAATTACAAAAATTCAAAATTTTCGGGTTTAT
TACAGGGACAGCAGAGATCCAGTTTGGTTAGATCTCGAGTTTACCACTCCCTATCAGTGATAGAGAAAAG
TGAAAGTCGAGTTTACCACTCCCTATCAGTGATAGAGAAAAGTGAAAGTCGAGTTTACCACTCCCTATCA
GTGATAGAGAAAAGTGAAAGTCGAGTTTACCACTCCCTATCAGTGATAGAGAAAAGTGAAAGTNNNNNNN
NNNNNNNNNNNNNNNNNNNNNNNNNNNNNNNNNNNNNNNNNNNNNNNNNNNNNNNNNNNNNNNNNNNNNN
NNNNNNNNNNNNNNNNNNNNNNNCGAGCTCGGTACCCGGGTCGAGGTAGGCGTGTACGGTGGGAGGCCTA
TATAAGCAGAGCTCGTTTAGTGAACCGTCAGATCGCCTGGAGACGCCATCCACGCTGTTTTGACCTCCAT
AGAAGACACCGGGACCGATCCAGCCTCCGCGGCCCCGAATTCACCGGTATGAAAGGCAAGAAAGGTATTG
TTGCAGCATCTGGCAGTGAGACTGAGGATGAGGACAGCATGGACATTCCCTTGGACCTTTCTTCATCCGC
TGGCTCAGGCAAGAGAAGGAGAAGGGGCAACCTACCCAAGGAGTCTGTGCAGATTCTTCGGGATTGGCTG
TATGAGCACCGTTACAATGCCTATCCTTCAGAGCAAGAAAAAGCGTTGCTGTCCCAGCAAACACACCTGT
CTACGCTACAGGTCTGTAACTGGTTCATCAACGCCCGCCGCAGGCTCCTCCCTGACATGCTGAGAAAGGA
TGGCAAAGATCCAAATCAGTTCACAATTTCCCGCCGTGGGGCCAAGATTTCTGAAACGAGCTCTGTGGAG
TCCGTGATGGGCATCAAAAACTTCATGCCAGCTCTAGAGGAGACCCCGTTTCATTCCTGTACAGCTGGGC
CAAACCCAACCCTAGGGAGGCCACTGTCTCCTAAGCCGTCATCCCCGGGATCAGTTTTGGCTCGTCCATC
AGTGATCTGCCATACCACTGTGACTGCATTGAAAGATGTCCCTTTCTCTCTCTGCCAGTCGGTCGGTGTG
GGACAAAACACAGATATACAGCAGATAGCGGCCAAAAACTTCACAGACACCTCTCTCATGTACCCAGAGG
ACACTTGTAAATCTGGACCAAGTACGAATACACAGAGTGGTCTTTTCAACACTCCTCCCCCTACTCCACC
GGACCTCAACCAGGACTTCAGTGGATTTCAGCTTCTAGTGGATGTTGCACTCAAACGGGCTGCAGAGATG
GAGCTTCAGGCAAAACTTACAGCTTAATTCGAAGATATCAAGCTTATCGATAATCAACCTCTGGATTACA
AAATTTGTGAAAGATTGACTGGTATTCTTAACTATGTTGCTCCTTTTACGCTATGTGGATACGCTGCTTT
AATGCCTTTGTATCATGCTATTGCTTCCCGTATGGCTTTCATTTTCTCCTCCTTGTATAAATCCTGGTTG
CTGTCTCTTTATGAGGAGTTGTGGCCCGTTGTCAGGCAACGTGGCGTGGTGTGCACTGTGTTTGCTGACG
CAACCCCCACTGGTTGGGGCATTGCCACCACCTGTCAGCTCCTTTCCGGGACTTTCGCTTTCCCCCTCCC
TATTGCCACGGCGGAACTCATCGCCGCCTGCCTTGCCCGCTGCTGGACAGGGGCTCGGCTGTTGGGCACT
GACAATTCCGTGGTGTTGTCGGGGAAATCATCGTCCTTTCCTTGGCTGCTCGCCTGTGTTGCCACCTGGA
TTCTGCGCGGGACGTCCTTCTGCTACGTCCCTTCGGCCCTCAATCCAGCGGACCTTCCTTCCCGCGGCCT
GCTGCCGGCTCTGCGGCCTCTTCCGCGTCTTCGCCTTCGCCCTCAGACGAGTCGGATCTCCCTTTGGGCC
GCCTCCCCGCATCGATACCGTCGACCTCGAGACCTAGAAAAACATGGAGCAATCACAAGTAGCAATACAG
CAGCTACCAATGCTGATTGTGCCTGGCTAGAAGCACAAGAGGAGGAGGAGGTGGGTTTTCCAGTCACACC
TCAGGTACCTTTAAGACCAATGACTTACAAGGCAGCTGTAGATCTTAGCCACTTTTTAAAAGAAAAGGGG
GGACTGGAAGGGCTAATTCACTCCCAACGAAGACAAGATATCCTTGATCTGTGGATCTACCACACACAAG
GCTACTTCCCTGATTGGCAGAACTACACACCAGGGCCAGGGATCAGATATCCACTGACCTTTGGATGGTG
CTACAAGCTAGTACCAGTTGAGCAAGAGAAGGTAGAAGAAGCCAATGAAGGAGAGAACACCCGCTTGTTA
CACCCTGTGAGCCTGCATGGGATGGATGACCCGGAGAGAGAAGTATTAGAGTGGAGGTTTGACAGCCGCC
TAGCATTTCATCACATGGCCCGAGAGCTGCATCCGGACTGTACTGGGTCTCTCTGGTTAGACCAGATCTG
AGCCTGGGAGCTCTCTGGCTAACTAGGGAACCCACTGCTTAAGCCTCAATAAAGCTTGCCTTGAGTGCTT
CAAGTAGTGTGTGCCCGTCTGTTGTGTGACTCTGGTAACTAGAGATCCCTCAGACCCTTTTAGTCAGTGT
GGAAAATCTCTAGCAG
